>Addgene plasmid #86122 | pMXs-HA-C1orf27 | addgene full sequence | sequence record 172948 | Addgene Assembled Sequence
CCCGAAAAGTGCCACCTGCATAATGAAAGACCCCACCTGTAGGTTTGGCAAGCTAGCTTAAGTAACGCCA
TTTTGCAAGGCATGGAAAAATACATAACTGAGAATAGAAAAGTTCAGATCAAGGTCAGGAACAGATGGAA
CAGCTGAATATGGGCCAAACAGGATATCTGTGGTAAGCAGTTCCTGCCCCGGCTCAGGGCCAAGAACAGA
TGGAACAGCTGAATATGGGCCAAACAGGATATCTGTGGTAAGCAGTTCCTGCCCCGGCTCAGGGCCAAGA
ACAGATGGTCCCCAGATGCGGTCCAGCCCTCAGCAGTTTCTAGAGAACCATCAGATGTTTCCAGGGTGCC
CCAAGGACCTGAAATGACCCTGTGCCTTATTTGAACTAACCAATCAGTTCGCTTCTCGCTTCTGTTCGCG
CGCTTCTGCTCCCCGAGCTCAATAAAAGAGCCCACAACCCCTCCTCGGCGCGCCAGTCCTCCGATTGACT
GAGTCGCCCGGGTACCCGTGTATCCAATAAACCCTCTTGCAGTTGCATCCGACTTGTGGTCTCGCTGTTC
CTTGGGAGGGTCTCCTCTGAGTGATTGACTACCCGTCAGCGGGGGTCTTTCATTTGGGGGCTCGTCCGGG
ATCGGGAGACCCCTGCCCAGGGACCACCGACCCACCACCGGGAGGTAAGCTGGCCAGCAACTTATCTGTG
TCTGTCCGATTGTCTAGTGTCTATGACTGATTTTATGCGCCTGCGTCGGTACTAGTTAGCTAACTAGCTC
TGTATCTGGCGGACCCGTGGTGGAACTGACGAGTTCGGAACACCCGGCCGCAACCCTGGGAGACGTCCCA
GGGACTTCGGGGGCCGTTTTTGTGGCCCGACCTGAGTCCAAAAATCCCGATCGTTTTGGACTCTTTGGTG
CACCCCCCTAATAGGAGGGATATGTGGTTCTGGTAGGAGACGAGAACCTAAAACAGTTCCCGCCTCCGTC
TGAATTTTTGCTTTCGGTTTGGGACCGAAGCCGCGCCGCGCGTCTTGTCTGCTGCAGCATCGTTCTGTGT
TGTCTCTGTCTGACTGTGTTTCTGTATTTGTCTGAAAATTAGGGCCAGACTGTTACCACTCCCTTAAGTT
TGACCTTAGGTCACTGGAAAGATGTCGAGCGGATCGCTCACAACCAGTCGGTAGATGTCAAGAAGAGACG
TTGGGTTACCTTCTGCTCTGCAGAATGGCCAACCTTTAACGTCGGATGGCCGCGAGACGGCACCTTTAAC
CGAGACCTCATCACCCAGGTTAAGATCAAGGTCTTTTCACCTGGCCCGCATGGACACCCAGACCAGGTCC
CCTACATCGTGACCTGGGAAGCCTTGGCTTTTGACCCCCCTCCCTGGGTCAAGCCCTTTGTACACCCTAA
GCCTCCGCCTCCTCTTCCTCCATCCGCCCCGTCTCTCCCCCTTGAACCTCCTCGTTCGACCCCGCCTCGA
TCCTCCCTTTATCCAGCCCTCACTCCTTCTCTAGGCGCCCCCATATGGCCATATGAGATCTTATATGGGG
CACCCCCGCCCCTTGTAAACTTCCCTGACCCTGACATGACAAGAGTTACTAACAGCCCCTCTCTCCAAGC
TCACTTACAGGCTCTCTACTTAGTCCAGCACGAAGTCTGGAGACCTCTGGCGGCAGCCTACCAAGAACAA
CTGGACCGACCGGTGGTACCTCACCCTTACCGAGTCGGCGACACAGTGTGGGTCCGCCGACACCAGACTA
AGAACCTAGAACCTCGCTGGAAAGGACCTTACACAGTCCTGCTGACCACCCCCACCGCCCTCAAAGTAGA
CGGCATCGCAGCTTGGATACACGCCGCCCACGTGAAGGCTGCCGACCCCGGGGGTGGACCATCCTCTAGA
CTGCCGGATCTAGCTAGTTAATTAAGGATCCGCCACCATGTATCCGTATGATGTGCCGGATTATGCGATG
GGAAGAACCTACATTGTAGAAGAGACTGTTGGCCAGTATCTTTCAAACATAAATCTCCAAGGAAAGGCTT
TTGTCTCTGGCCTTTTAATAGGACAGTGTTCGTCACAAAAGGATTATGTGATTCTTGCCACTAGAACGCC
ACCCAAAGAGGAGCAAAGTGAGAACCTCAAACATCCCAAAGCTAAGTTGGATAACTTGGATGAAGAATGG
GCCACAGAACATGCCTGCCAGGTATCCAGAATGCTACCAGGGGGACTTTTAGTTCTTGGAGTATTTATTA
TTACTACTTTAGAACTGGCAAATGATTTTCAAAATGCCCTGCGTAGACTAATGTTTGCTGTGGAAAAGTC
TATAAATAGAAAGAGATTGTGGAATTTCACAGAGGAGGAAGTCTCAGAACGAGTGACACTTCACATTTGT
GCTTCTACAAAAAAAATATTTTGTCGAACTTATGATATCCATGATCCAAAGAGTTCAGCAAGACCAGCAG
ATTGGAAGTATCAAAGTGGATTATCATCCTCATGGCTTTCTTTAGAGTGTACAGTTCACATTAATATTCA
CATCCCACTTTCTGCTACTTCTGTCAGCTATACTCTGGAGAAAAATACAAAGAATGGACTTACACGCTGG
GCCAAGGAAATAGAAAATGGTGTTTATTTGATTAATGGACAAGTTAAAGATGAAGATTGTGACCTATTAG
AAGGACAGAAAAAATCTTCTAGAGGAAATACTCAAGCAACTAGTCATTCTTTTGATGTCAGAGTGCTAAC
GCAGTTGCTCCTGAATTCAGACCACAGATCCACAGCCACAGTCCAGATATGTAGCGGTTCTGTAAACCTT
AAGGGTGCTGTGAAATGCAGAGCTTATATCCACAGCAGTAAACCCAAAGTTAAAGATGCTGTGCAGGCAG
TAAAGAGGGATATATTGAACACAGTTGCTGATCGTTGTGAAATGCTATTTGAGGATCTGCTTTTGAATGA
AATTCCAGAAAAAAAAGATTCTGAAAAAGAGTTCCACGTCCTCCCTTATCGAGTCTTTGTTCCCCTTCCT
GGATCCACTGTAATGTTGTGTGATTATAAATTTGACGATGAGTCAGCTGAAGAAATCAGGGACCATTTTA
TGGAGATGTTGGATCACACAATTCAAATAGAAGATTTGGAAATTGCAGAGGAAACAAACACAGCTTGTAT
GAGTTCTTCTATGAATAGTCAAGCTTCATTGGACAACACAGATGATGAACAACCAAAACAACCAATTAAA
ACTACAATGTTATTGAAAATTCAGCAAAACATAGGTGTGATTGCAGCATTTACAGTTGCAGTCCTTGCTG
CGGGTATCTCCTTTCATTACTTCAGTGATTAGGCGGCCGCAGGAGGCGGTGGAGGCGGTGCAGGCGACTA
CAAAGACCATGACGGTGATTATAAAGATCATGACATTGATTACAAGGATGACGATGACAAGTAATAATAA
ATTCCGCCCCCCCCCCCCCCCCCCCCCCCCCCCTCTCCCTCCCCCCCCCCTAACGTTACTGGCCGAAGCC
GCTTGGAATAAGGCCGGTGTGCGTTTGTCTATATGTTATTTTCCACCATATTGCCGTCTTTTGGCAATGT
GAGGGCCCGGAAACCTGGCCCTGTCTTCTTGACGAGCATTCCTAGGGGTCTTTCCCCTCTCGCCAAAGGA
ATGCAAGGTCTGTTGAATGTCGTGAAGGAAGCAGTTCCTCTGGAAGCTTCTTGAAGACAAACAACGTCTG
TAGCGACCCTTTGCAGGCAGCGGAACCCCCCACCTGGCGACAGGTGCCTCTGCGGCCAAAAGCCACGTGT
ATAAGATACACCTGCAAAGGCGGCACAACCCCAGTGCCACGTTGTGAGTTGGATAGTTGTGGAAAGAGTC
AAATGGCTCTCCTCAAGCGTATTCAACAAGGGGCTGAAGGATGCCCAGAAGGTACCCCATTGTATGGGAT
CTGATCTGGGGCCTCGGTGCACATGCTTTACATGTGTTTAGTCGAGGTTAAAAAAACGTCTAGGCCCCCC
GAACCACGGGGACGTGGTTTTCCTTTGAAAAACACGATGATAATATGGCCACAACCATGGTTCCTTTGTC
TCAAGAAGAATCCACCCTCATTGAAAGAGCAACGGCTACAATCAACAGCATCCCCATCTCTGAAGACTAC
AGCGTCGCCAGCGCAGCTCTCTCTAGCGACGGCCGCATCTTCACTGGTGTCAATGTATATCATTTTACTG
GGGGACCTTGTGCAGAACTCGTGGTGCTGGGCACTGCTGCTGCTGCGGCAGCTGGCAACCTGACTTGTAT
CGTCGCGATCGGAAATGAGAACAGGGGCATCTTGAGCCCCTGCGGACGGTGCCGACAGGTGCTTCTCGAT
CTGCATCCTGGGATCAAAGCCATAGTGAAGGACAGTGATGGACAGCCGACGGCAGTTGGGATTCGTGAAT
TGCTGCCCTCTGGTTATGTGTGGGAGGGCTAAGTCGACGATAAAATAAAAGATTTTATTTAGTCTCCAGA
AAAAGGGGGGAATGAAAGACCCCACCTGTAGGTTTGGCAAGCTAGCTTAAGTAACGCCATTTTGCAAGGC
ATGGAAAAATACATAACTGAGAATAGAGAAGTTCAGATCAAGGTCAGGAACAGATGGAACAGCTGAATAT
GGGCCAAACAGGATATCTGTGGTAAGCAGTTCCTGCCCCGGCTCAGGGCCAAGAACAGATGGAACAGCTG
AATATGGGCCAAACAGGATATCTGTGGTAAGCAGTTCCTGCCCCGGCTCAGGGCCAAGAACAGATGGAAC
AGCTGAATATGGGCCAAACAGGATATCTGTGGTAAGCAGTTCCTGCCCCGGCTCAGGGCCAAGAACAGAT
GGTCCCCAGATGCGGTCCAGCCCTCAGCAGTTTCTAGAGAACCATCAGATGTTTCCAGGGTGCCCCAAGG
ACCTGAAATGACCCTGTGCCTTATTTGAACTAACCAATCAGTTCGCTTCTCGCTTCTGTTCGCGCGCTTC
TGCTCCCCGAGCTCAATAAAAGAGCCCACAACCCCTCACTCGGGGCGCCAGTCCTCCGATTGACTGAGTC
GCCCGGGTACCCGTGTATCCAATAAACCCTCTTGCAGTTGCATCCGACTTGTGGTCTCGCTGTTCCTTGG
GAGGGTCTCCTCTGAGTGATTGACTACCCGTCAGCGGGGGTCTTTCACATGCAGCATGTATCAAAATTAA
TTTGGTTTTTTTTCTTAAGTATTTACATTAAATGGCCATAGTTGCATTAATGAATCGGCCAACGCGCGGG
GAGAGGCGGTTTGCGTATTGGGCGCTCTTCCGCTTCCTCGCTCACTGACTCGCTGCGCTCGGTCGTTCGG
CTGCGGCGAGCGGTATCAGCTCACTCAAAGGCGGTAATACGGTTATCCACAGAATCAGGGGATAACGCAG
GAAAGAACATGTGAGCAAAAGGCCAGCAAAAGGCCAGGAACCGTAAAAAGGCCGCGTTGCTGGCGTTTTT
CCATAGGCTCCGCCCCCCTGACGAGCATCACAAAAATCGACGCTCAAGTCAGAGGTGGCGAAACCCGACA
GGACTATAAAGATACCAGGCGTTTCCCCCTGGAAGCTCCCTCGTGCGCTCTCCTGTTCCGACCCTGCCGC
TTACCGGATACCTGTCCGCCTTTCTCCCTTCGGGAAGCGTGGCGCTTTCTCATAGCTCACGCTGTAGGTA
TCTCAGTTCGGTGTAGGTCGTTCGCTCCAAGCTGGGCTGTGTGCACGAACCCCCCGTTCAGCCCGACCGC
TGCGCCTTATCCGGTAACTATCGTCTTGAGTCCAACCCGGTAAGACACGACTTATCGCCACTGGCAGCAG
CCACTGGTAACAGGATTAGCAGAGCGAGGTATGTAGGCGGTGCTACAGAGTTCTTGAAGTGGTGGCCTAA
CTACGGCTACACTAGAAGAACAGTATTTGGTATCTGCGCTCTGCTGAAGCCAGTTACCTTCGGAAAAAGA
GTTGGTAGCTCTTGATCCGGCAAACAAACCACCGCTGGTAGCGGTGGTTTTTTTGTTTGCAAGCAGCAGA
TTACGCGCAGAAAAAAAGGATCTCAAGAAGATCCTTTGATCTTTTCTACGGGGTCTGACGCTCAGTGGAA
CGAAAACTCACGTTAAGGGATTTTGGTCATGAGATTATCAAAAAGGATCTTCACCTAGATCCTTTTGCGG
CCGGCCGCAAATCAATCTAAAGTATATATGAGTAAACTTGGTCTGACAGTTACCAATGCTTAATCAGTGA
GGCACCTATCTCAGCGATCTGTCTATTTCGTTCATCCATAGTTGCCTGACTCCCCGTCGTGTAGATAACT
ACGATACGGGAGGGCTTACCATCTGGCCCCAGTGCTGCAATGATACCGCGAGACCCACGCTCACCGGCTC
CAGATTTATCAGCAATAAACCAGCCAGCCGGAAGGGCCGAGCGCAGAAGTGGTCCTGCAACTTTATCCGC
CTCCATCCAGTCTATTAATTGTTGCCGGGAAGCTAGAGTAAGTAGTTCGCCAGTTAATAGTTTGCGCAAC
GTTGTTGCCATTGCTACAGGCATCGTGGTGTCACGCTCGTCGTTTGGTATGGCTTCATTCAGCTCCGGTT
CCCAACGATCAAGGCGAGTTACATGATCCCCCATGTTGTGCAAAAAAGCGGTTAGCTCCTTCGGTCCTCC
GATCGTTGTCAGAAGTAAGTTGGCCGCAGTGTTATCACTCATGGTTATGGCAGCACTGCATAATTCTCTT
ACTGTCATGCCATCCGTAAGATGCTTTTCTGTGACTGGTGAGTACTCAACCAAGTCATTCTGAGAATAGT
GTATGCGGCGACCGAGTTGCTCTTGCCCGGCGTCAATACGGGATAATACCGCGCCACATAGCAGAACTTT
AAAAGTGCTCATCATTGGAAAACGTTCTTCGGGGCGAAAACTCTCAAGGATCTTACCGCTGTTGAGATCC
AGTTCGATGTAACCCACTCGTGCACCCAACTGATCTTCAGCATCTTTTACTTTCACCAGCGTTTCTGGGT
GAGCAAAAACAGGAAGGCAAAATGCCGCAAAAAAGGGAATAAGGGCGACACGGAAATGTTGAATACTCAT
ACTCTTCCTTTTTCAATATTATTGAAGCATTTATCAGGGTTATTGTCTCATGAGCGGATACATATTTGAA
TGTATTTAGAAAAATAAACAAATAGGGGTTCCGCGCACATTTC
Features (pLannotate 1.2.2; 16 found; start..end, strand, type, name):
     22..614     +  LTR            LTR: long terminal repeat from Moloney murine leukemia virus
    677..876     +  misc_feature   MMLV Ψ: packaging signal of Moloney murine leukemia virus (MMLV)
    928..1016    +  misc_feature   MESV Ψ (fragment): packaging signal of murine embryonic stem cell virus
   1093..1509    +  CDS            gag (truncated): truncated Moloney murine leukemia virus (MMLV) gag gene lacking the start codon
   1519..1893    +  misc_feature   pol region: Moloney murine leukemia virus (MMLV) pol region containing the splice acceptor site
   1958..3319    +  CDS            ODR4: ODR4_HUMAN - Also known as C1orf27, TTG1, TTG1A. Experimental evidence at protein level: Swiss-Prot protein existence level 1. May play a role in the trafficking of a subset of G-protein coupled receptors. From Homo sapiens (Human).
   3356..3421    +  CDS            3xFLAG: three tandem FLAG® epitope tags, followed by an enterokinase cleavage site
   3434..3458    -  promoter       chicken β-actin promoter (fragment): contains a 21-bp deletion relative to the standard chicken β-actin promoter
   3571..4033    +  misc_feature   IRES: internal ribosome entry site (IRES) of the encephalomyocarditis virus (EMCV)
   4053..4442    +  CDS            BSD: blasticidin S deaminase; Aspergillus terreus BSD; confers resistance to blasticidin
   4491..4682    +  LTR            5' LTR (fragment): 5' long terminal repeat from murine embryonic stem cell virus
   4688..5157    +  LTR            LTR: long terminal repeat from Moloney murine leukemia virus
   5223..5275    -  CDS            lacI (fragment): lac repressor; lacI; The lac repressor binds to the lac operator to inhibit transcription in E. coli. This inhibition can be relieved by adding lactose or isopropyl-β-D-thiogalactopyranoside (IPTG).
   5458..6046    -  rep_origin     ori: high-copy-number ColE1/pMB1/pBR322/pUC origin of replication
   6210..7070    -  CDS            AmpR: β-lactamase; bla; confers resistance to ampicillin, carbenicillin, and related antibiotics
   7071..7175    -  promoter       AmpR promoter: bla
