[The description below was written by a language model from this plasmid's Addgene catalogue record and pLannotate feature annotations shown in this document.]
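Description:
pMXs-HA-C1orf27 is a Moloney murine leukemia virus-based retroviral expression vector built on the pMXs-IRES-Bsd backbone, designed to deliver an epitope-tagged human C1orf27 (also known as ODR4 or TTG1) into mammalian cells. In bacteria it is maintained through a high-copy ColE1/pUC-type origin and selected with ampicillin via the β-lactamase gene and its native promoter.

The proviral region is flanked by MMLV long terminal repeats. The 5′ LTR serves as the promoter for the whole transcript and is followed by the Ψ packaging signal, a truncated gag sequence lacking its start codon (an extended packaging region) and a pol-derived segment carrying the splice acceptor site. Because the viral structural genes are absent, these functions must be provided in trans by a packaging system to produce particles. Downstream sits the C1orf27/ODR4 coding sequence, catalogued as carrying an N-terminal HA tag, followed by an EMCV internal ribosome entry site and the blasticidin S deaminase gene. This bicistronic arrangement ties blasticidin resistance to the same LTR-driven mRNA as the insert, so drug-selected transduced cells should also express the tagged protein.

The automated annotation does not list the HA tag as a feature. It does detect a 3xFLAG coding segment just after the ODR4 open reading frame, and the record does not indicate whether this is translated as part of the protein or is a backbone remnant. Short hits to a chicken β-actin promoter and to lacI are small fragments, likely incidental. The record supports use for stable expression of HA-C1orf27 in transduced cells, and the construct comes from a study of gene essentiality and synthetic lethal interactions with oncogenic Ras.
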