Addgene plasmid #86122: pMXs-HA-C1orf27
Purpose: Retroviral vector expressing HA-C1orf27-IRES-Bsd
Depositing lab: David Sabatini. Depositing organization: Whitehead Institute for Biomedical Research. Publication: Gene Essentiality Profiling Reveals Gene Networks and Synthetic Lethal Interactions with Oncogenic Ras. Wang T, Yu H, Hughes NW, Liu B, Kendirli A, Klein K, Chen WW, Lander ES, Sabatini DM. Cell. 2017 Feb 1. pii: S0092-8674(17)30061-2. doi: 10.1016/j.cell.2017.01.013. PubMed 28162770.
Backbone
  Vector backbone: pMXs-IRES-Bsd
  Vector type: Mammalian Expression, Retroviral
  Selectable markers: Blasticidin
Growth in bacteria
  Bacterial resistance: Ampicillin, 100 μg/mL
  Growth temperature: 37°C
  Growth strain: NEB Stable
  Copy number: High Copy
Gene/Insert
  Gene/Insert name: C1orf27
  Species: H. sapiens (human)
  Entrez Gene: C1orf27 (a.k.a. ODR4, TTG1, odr-4)
  Promoter: LTR
  Tag / fusion protein: HA (N terminal on insert)
  Cloning method: Gibson Cloning
  Sequencing primers: 5′ TACACGCCGCCCACGTGAAG
Terms and licenses: Academic/Nonprofit Terms; Industry Terms: Not Available to Industry
How to cite: pMXs-HA-C1orf27 was a gift from David Sabatini (Addgene plasmid # 86122 ; http://n2t.net/addgene:86122 ; RRID:Addgene_86122)
