>Addgene plasmid #86122 | pMXs-HA-C1orf27 | addgene partial sequence | sequence record 172947 | Addgene Partial NGS Result
ACTCGGGGCGCCAGTCCTCCGATTGACTGAGTCGCCCGGGTACCCGTGTATCCAATAAACCCTCTTGCAG
TTGCATCCGACTTGTGGTCTCGCTGTTCCTTGGGAGGGTCTCCTCTGAGTGATTGACTACCCGTCAGCGG
GGGTCTTTCACATGCAGCATGTATCAAAATTAATTTGGTTTTTTTTCTTAAGTATTTACATTAAATGGCC
ATAGTTGCATTAATGAATCGGCCAACGCGCGGGGAGAGGCGGTTTGCGTATTGGGCGCTCTTCCGCTTCC
TCGCTCACTGACTCGCTGCGCTCGGTCGTTCGGCTGCGGCGAGCGGTATCAGCTCACTCAAAGGCGGTAA
TACGGTTATCCACAGAATCAGGGGATAACGCAGGAAAGAACATGTGAGCAAAAGGCCAGCAAAAGGCCAG
GAACCGTAAAAAGGCCGCGTTGCTGGCGTTTTTCCATAGGCTCCGCCCCCCTGACGAGCATCACAAAAAT
CGACGCTCAAGTCAGAGGTGGCGAAACCCGACAGGACTATAAAGATACCAGGCGTTTCCCCCTGGAAGCT
CCCTCGTGCGCTCTCCTGTTCCGACCCTGCCGCTTACCGGATACCTGTCCGCCTTTCTCCCTTCGGGAAG
CGTGGCGCTTTCTCATAGCTCACGCTGTAGGTATCTCAGTTCGGTGTAGGTCGTTCGCTCCAAGCTGGGC
TGTGTGCACGAACCCCCCGTTCAGCCCGACCGCTGCGCCTTATCCGGTAACTATCGTCTTGAGTCCAACC
CGGTAAGACACGACTTATCGCCACTGGCAGCAGCCACTGGTAACAGGATTAGCAGAGCGAGGTATGTAGG
CGGTGCTACAGAGTTCTTGAAGTGGTGGCCTAACTACGGCTACACTAGAAGAACAGTATTTGGTATCTGC
GCTCTGCTGAAGCCAGTTACCTTCGGAAAAAGAGTTGGTAGCTCTTGATCCGGCAAACAAACCACCGCTG
GTAGCGGTGGTTTTTTTGTTTGCAAGCAGCAGATTACGCGCAGAAAAAAAGGATCTCAAGAAGATCCTTT
GATCTTTTCTACGGGGTCTGACGCTCAGTGGAACGAAAACTCACGTTAAGGGATTTTGGTCATGAGATTA
TCAAAAAGGATCTTCACCTAGATCCTTTTGCGGCCGGCCGCAAATCAATCTAAAGTATATATGAGTAAAC
TTGGTCTGACAGTTACCAATGCTTAATCAGTGAGGCACCTATCTCAGCGATCTGTCTATTTCGTTCATCC
ATAGTTGCCTGACTCCCCGTCGTGTAGATAACTACGATACGGGAGGGCTTACCATCTGGCCCCAGTGCTG
CAATGATACCGCGAGACCCACGCTCACCGGCTCCAGATTTATCAGCAATAAACCAGCCAGCCGGAAGGGC
CGAGCGCAGAAGTGGTCCTGCAACTTTATCCGCCTCCATCCAGTCTATTAATTGTTGCCGGGAAGCTAGA
GTAAGTAGTTCGCCAGTTAATAGTTTGCGCAACGTTGTTGCCATTGCTACAGGCATCGTGGTGTCACGCT
CGTCGTTTGGTATGGCTTCATTCAGCTCCGGTTCCCAACGATCAAGGCGAGTTACATGATCCCCCATGTT
GTGCAAAAAAGCGGTTAGCTCCTTCGGTCCTCCGATCGTTGTCAGAAGTAAGTTGGCCGCAGTGTTATCA
CTCATGGTTATGGCAGCACTGCATAATTCTCTTACTGTCATGCCATCCGTAAGATGCTTTTCTGTGACTG
GTGAGTACTCAACCAAGTCATTCTGAGAATAGTGTATGCGGCGACCGAGTTGCTCTTGCCCGGCGTCAAT
ACGGGATAATACCGCGCCACATAGCAGAACTTTAAAAGTGCTCATCATTGGAAAACGTTCTTCGGGGCGA
AAACTCTCAAGGATCTTACCGCTGTTGAGATCCAGTTCGATGTAACCCACTCGTGCACCCAACTGATCTT
CAGCATCTTTTACTTTCACCAGCGTTTCTGGGTGAGCAAAAACAGGAAGGCAAAATGCCGCAAAAAAGGG
AATAAGGGCGACACGGAAATGTTGAATACTCATACTCTTCCTTTTTCAATATTATTGAAGCATTTATCAG
GGTTATTGTCTCATGAGCGGATACATATTTGAATGTATTTAGAAAAATAAACAAATAGGGGTTCCGCGCA
CATTTCCCCGAAAAGTGCCACCTGCATAATGAAAGACCCCACCTGTAGGTTTGGCAAGCTAGCTTAAGTA
ACGCCATTTTGCAAGGCATGGAAAAATACATAACTGAGAATAGAAAAGTTCAGATCAAGGTCAGGAACAG
ATGGAACAGCTGAATATGGGCCAAACAGGATATCTGTGGTAAGCAGTTCCTGCCCCGGCTCAGGGCCAAG
AACAGATGGAACAGCTGAATATGGGCCAAACAGGATATCTGTGGTAAGCAGTTCCTGCCCCGGCTCAGGG
CCAAGAACAGATGGTCCCCAGATGCGGTCCAGCCCTCAGCAGTTTCTAGAGAACCATCAGATGTTTCCAG
GGTGCCCCAAGGACCTGAAATGACCCTGTGCCTTATTTGAACTAACCAATCAGTTCGCTTCTCGCTTCTG
TTCGCGCGCTTCTGCTCCCCGAGCTCAATAAAAGAGCCCACAACCCCTCCTCGGCGCGCCAGTCCTCCGA
TTGACTGAGTCGCCCGGGTACCCGTGTATCCAATAAACCCTCTTGCAGTTGCATCCGACTTGTGGTCTCG
CTGTTCCTTGGGAGGGTCTCCTCTGAGTGATTGACTACCCGTCAGCGGGGGTCTTTCATTTGGGGGCTCG
TCCGGGATCGGGAGACCCCTGCCCAGGGACCACCGACCCACCACCGGGAGGTAAGCTGGCCAGCAACTTA
TCTGTGTCTGTCCGATTGTCTAGTGTCTATGACTGATTTTATGCGCCTGCGTCGGTACTAGTTAGCTAAC
TAGCTCTGTATCTGGCGGACCCGTGGTGGAACTGACGAGTTCGGAACACCCGGCCGCAACCCTGGGAGAC
GTCCCAGGGACTTCGGGGGCCGTTTTTGTGGCCCGACCTGAGTCCAAAAATCCCGATCGTTTTGGACTCT
TTGGTGCACCCCCCTAATAGGAGGGATATGTGGTTCTGGTAGGAGACGAGAACCTAAAACAGTTCCCGCC
TCCGTCTGAATTTTTGCTTTCGGTTTGGGACCGAAGCCGCGCCGCGCGTCTTGTCTGCTGCAGCATCGTT
CTGTGTTGTCTCTGTCTGACTGTGTTTCTGTATTTGTCTGAAAATTAGGGCCAGACTGTTACCACTCCCT
TAAGTTTGACCTTAGGTCACTGGAAAGATGTCGAGCGGATCGCTCACAACCAGTCGGTAGATGTCAAGAA
GAGACGTTGGGTTACCTTCTGCTCTGCAGAATGGCCAACCTTTAACGTCGGATGGCCGCGAGACGGCACC
TTTAACCGAGACCTCATCACCCAGGTTAAGATCAAGGTCTTTTCACCTGGCCCGCATGGACACCCAGACC
AGGTCCCCTACATCGTGACCTGGGAAGCCTTGGCTTTTGACCCCCCTCCCTGGGTCAAGCCCTTTGTACA
CCCTAAGCCTCCGCCTCCTCTTCCTCCATCCGCCCCGTCTCTCCCCCTTGAACCTCCTCGTTCGACCCCG
CCTCGATCCTCCCTTTATCCAGCCCTCACTCCTTCTCTAGGCGCCCCCATATGGCCATATGAGATCTTAT
ATGGGGCACCCCCGCCCCTTGTAAACTTCCCTGACCCTGACATGACAAGAGTTACTAACAGCCCCTCTCT
CCAAGCTCACTTACAGGCTCTCTACTTAGTCCAGCACGAAGTCTGGAGACCTCTGGCGGCAGCCTACCAA
GAACAACTGGACCGACCGGTGGTACCTCACCCTTACCGAGTCGGCGACACAGTGTGGGTCCGCCGACACC
AGACTAAGAACCTAGAACCTCGCTGGAAAGGACCTTACACAGTCCTGCTGACCACCCCCACCGCCCTCAA
AGTAGACGGCATCGCAGCTTGGATACACGCCGCCCACGTGAAGGCTGCCGACCCCGGGGGTGGACCATCC
TCTAGACTGCCGGATCTAGCTAGTTAATTAAGGATCCGCCACCATGTATCCGTATGATGTGCCGGATTAT
GCGATGGGAAGAACCTACATTGTAGAAGAGACTGTTGGCCAGTATCTTTCAAACATAAATCTCCAAGGAA
AGGCTTTTGTCTCTGGCCTTTTAATAGGACAGTGTTCGTCACAAAAGGATTATGTGATTCTTGCCACTAG
AACGCCACCCAAAGAGGAGCAAAGTGAGAACCTCAAACATCCCAAAGCTAAGTTGGATAACTTGGATGAA
GAATGGGCCACAGAACATGCCTGCCAGGTATCCAGAATGCTACCAGGGGGACTTTTAGTTCTTGGAGTAT
TTATTATTACTACTTTAGAACTGGCAAATGATTTTCAAAATGCCCTGCGTAGACTAATGTTTGCTGTGGA
AAAGTCTATAAATAGAAAGAGATTGTGGAATTTCACAGAGGAGGAAGTCTCAGAACGAGTGACACTTCAC
ATTTGTGCTTCTACAAAAAAAATATTTTGTCGAACTTATGATATCCATGATCCAAAGAGTTCAGCAAGAC
CAGCAGATTGGAAGTATCAAAGTGGATTATCATCCTCATGGCTTTCTTTAGAGTGTACAGTTCACATTAA
TATTCACATCCCACTTTCTGCTACTTCTGTCAGCTATACTCTGGAGAAAAATACAAAGAATGGACTTACA
CGCTGGGCCAAGGAAATAGAAAATGGTGTTTATTTGATTAATGGACAAGTTAAAGATGAAGATTGTGACC
TATTAGAAGGACAGAAAAAATCTTCTAGAGGAAATACTCAAGCAACTAGTCATTCTTTTGATGTCAGAGT
GCTAACGCAGTTGCTCCTGAATTCAGACCACAGATCCACAGCCACAGTCCAGATATGTAGCGGTTCTGTA
AACCTTAAGGGTGCTGTGAAATGCAGAGCTTATATCCACAGCAGTAAACCCAAAGTTAAAGATGCTGTGC
AGGCAGTAAAGAGGGATATATTGAACACAGTTGCTGATCGTTGTGAAATGCTATTTGAGGATCTGCTTTT
GAATGAAATTCCAGAAAAAAAAGATTCTGAAAAAGAGTTCCACGTCCTCCCTTATCGAGTCTTTGTTCCC
CTTCCTGGATCCACTGTAATGTTGTGTGATTATAAATTTGACGATGAGTCAGCTGAAGAAATCAGGGACC
ATTTTATGGAGATGTTGGATCACACAATTCAAATAGAAGATTTGGAAATTGCAGAGGAAACAAACACAGC
TTGTATGAGTTCTTCTATGAATAGTCAAGCTTCATTGGACAACACAGATGATGAACAACCAAAACAACCA
ATTAAAACTACAATGTTATTGAAAATTCAGCAAAACATAGGTGTGATTGCAGCATTTACAGTTGCAGTCC
TTGCTGCGGGTATCTCCTTTCATTACTTCAGTGATTAGGCGGCCGCAGGAGGCGGTGGAGGCGGTGCAGG
CGACTACAAAGACCATGACGGTGATTATAAAGATCATGACATTGATTACAAGGATGACGATGACAAGTAA
TAATAAATTC
